Addgene plasmid #36033: pTAL5-BB
Purpose: (Empty Backbone)
Depositing lab: Tom Ellis. Depositing organization: Imperial College London. Publication: Rational diversification of a promoter providing fine-tuned expression and orthogonal regulation for synthetic biology. Blount BA, Weenink T, Vasylechko S, Ellis T. PLoS One. 2012;7(3):e33279. Epub 2012 Mar 19. 10.1371/journal.pone.0033279 PubMed 22442681.
Backbone
  Vector backbone: pTAL3
  Backbone manufacturer: Addgene
  Backbone size (bp): 7530
  Modifications to backbone: The pTAL5 plasmid was constructed using the Gibson method to assemble four sections into an ordered plasmid; 1 - PGAL1 was amplified from S. cerevisiae YPH500 genomic DNA. 2 - The TALEN destination protein coding sequence minus the FokI domain was amplified from pTAL3. 3 - The ADH1 terminator was amplified from pTVGI. 4 - The pTAL3 vector backbone was amplified as a linear fragment.
  Vector type: Yeast Expression
  Promoter: PGAL1
  Selectable markers: HIS3
Growth in bacteria
  Bacterial resistance: Ampicillin, 100 μg/mL
  Growth temperature: 37°C
  Growth strain: DH10B
  Copy number: High Copy
Resource information
  A portion of this plasmid was derived from a plasmid made by: Plasmid derived from pTAL3 from Addgene TALEN Golden Gate cloning kit.
Terms and licenses: Academic/Nonprofit Terms; Industry Terms: Not Available to Industry
Depositor comments: For more information on Ellis TALEN Add-On Plasmids please refer to: http://www.addgene.org/TALeffector/goldengate/add-ons/#ellis
How to cite: pTAL5-BB was a gift from Tom Ellis (Addgene plasmid # 36033 ; http://n2t.net/addgene:36033 ; RRID:Addgene_36033)
