[The description below was written by a language model from this plasmid's Addgene catalogue record and pLannotate feature annotations shown in this document.]
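Description:
pTAL5-BB is an empty-backbone yeast expression vector derived from pTAL3, the destination plasmid of the Golden Gate TALEN assembly kit. It is intended to receive custom TAL effector repeat arrays for expression in Saccharomyces cerevisiae. According to the record, it was built by Gibson assembly of four pieces: the GAL1 promoter amplified from yeast genomic DNA, the TALEN destination coding sequence from pTAL3 with the FokI nuclease domain removed, the ADH1 terminator, and the linearised pTAL3 backbone. The product it encodes is therefore a DNA-binding TAL effector scaffold without nuclease activity, under galactose-inducible, Gal4-regulated control.

The feature table fits this design. Downstream of the GAL1 promoter lies a TAL effector N-terminal segment (annotated by homology to avrXa10). It is followed by an oppositely oriented lacZα cassette with its lac promoter, operator and CAP site, then a TAL effector C-terminal segment (annotated by homology to avrBs3) that runs across the sequence origin, and finally the ADH1 terminator. The lacZα cassette presumably serves, as in the parent kit vectors, as a stuffer that is replaced by the assembled repeat array, which would allow blue/white screening, though the record does not state this explicitly.

In yeast the plasmid is maintained through a CEN/ARS element (low-copy, centromeric) with HIS3 auxotrophic selection. In E. coli it replicates from a high-copy ColE1/pUC-type origin under ampicillin selection. The catalogue gives the pTAL3 backbone as 7,530 bp, while the depositor's full sequence is 6,881 nt, a difference the record does not explain. The associated publication concerns promoter engineering and orthogonal regulation in yeast synthetic biology, which suggests the plasmid is used to build designer TAL-based transcriptional regulators.
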