Features (pLannotate 1.2.2; 24 found; start..end, strand, type, name):
    664..786     +  CDS            ADH1 (fragment): ADH1_YEAST - Also known as ADC1. Experimental evidence at protein level: Swiss-Prot protein existence level 1. This isozyme preferentially catalyzes the conversion of primary unbranched alcohols to their corresponding aldehydes. Also shows activity toward secondary alcohols. From Saccharomyces cerevisiae (strain ATCC 204508 / S288c) (Baker's yeast).
    790..955     +  terminator     ADH1 terminator: S. cerevisiae ADH1; transcription terminator for the S. cerevisiae alcohol dehydrogenase 1 (ADH1) gene
    985..1036    -  misc_feature   bom (fragment): basis of mobility region from pBR322
   1244..1903    -  CDS            HIS3: imidazoleglycerol-phosphate dehydratase, required for histidine biosynthesis; S. cerevisiae HIS3; yeast auxotrophic marker
   1904..2091    -  promoter       HIS3 promoter: S. cerevisiae HIS3
   2141..2221    +  CDS            MRM1 (fragment): MRM1_YEAST - Also known as PET56 From Saccharomyces cerevisiae (strain ATCC 204508 / S288c) (Baker's yeast).
   2242..2745    -  misc_feature   CEN/ARS: S. cerevisiae CEN6 centromere fused to an autonomously replicating sequence
   2791..2891    +  promoter       AmpR promoter: bla
   2892..3752    +  CDS            AmpR: β-lactamase; bla; confers resistance to ampicillin, carbenicillin, and related antibiotics
   3959..4547    +  rep_origin     ori: high-copy-number ColE1/pMB1/pBR322/pUC origin of replication
   4730..4783    +  CDS            lacI (fragment): lac repressor; lacI; The lac repressor binds to the lac operator to inhibit transcription in E. coli. This inhibition can be relieved by adding lactose or isopropyl-β-D-thiogalactopyranoside (IPTG).
   4819..4913    +  terminator     lambda t0 terminator: transcription terminator from phage lambda
   4920..4938    +  promoter       T7 promoter: promoter for bacteriophage T7 RNA polymerase
   5022..5463    +  promoter       GAL1 promoter: S. cerevisiae GAL1; inducible promoter, regulated by Gal4
   5562..6419    +  CDS            avrXa10 (fragment): AVX10_XANOO - Experimental evidence at protein level: Swiss-Prot protein existence level 1. Avirulence protein. Induces the hypersensitive response (HR)in rice plants carrying the resistance gene Xa10. Activity depends on the presence of the core repeat domains; replacement with repeat domains from other proteins (AvrBs3 of X.euvesicatoria (AC P14727) or AvrXa7 of this organism) does not elicit the HR. Probably acts as a transcription factor in its host plant (rice) to induce plant resistance or disease. From Xanthomonas oryzae pv. oryzae.
   6427..6445    -  rep_origin     f1 ori (fragment): f1 bacteriophage origin of replication; arrow indicates direction of (+) strand synthesis
   6450..6605    -  CDS            lacZα (fragment): LacZα fragment of β-galactosidase; lacZ fragment
   6613..6631    +  promoter       T7 promoter: promoter for bacteriophage T7 RNA polymerase
   6640..6663    -  misc_feature   MCS (fragment): pBluescript multiple cloning site
   6679..6697    -  promoter       T3 promoter: promoter for bacteriophage T3 RNA polymerase
   6742..6758    -  protein_bind   lac operator: The lac repressor binds to the lac operator to inhibit transcription in E. coli. This inhibition can be relieved by adding lactose or isopropyl-β-D-thiogalactopyranoside (IPTG). lac repressor encoded by lacI
   6766..6796    -  promoter       lac promoter: promoter for the E. coli lac operon
   6811..6832    -  protein_bind   CAP binding site: CAP binding activates transcription in the presence of cAMP. E. coli catabolite activator protein
   6871..634     +  CDS            avrBs3 (fragment) (across the origin): AVRB3_XANEU - Experimental evidence at protein level: Swiss-Prot protein existence level 1. Avirulence protein. Acts as a transcription factor in C.annuum plants. In susceptible plants lacking the Bs3 resistance gene induces expression of a number of genes, including genes homologous to a family of auxin-induced genes, alpha-expansin genes, pectate lyase, anthocyanidin glucoside rhamnosyl transferase and at least one transcription factor, UPA20. Their expression leads to plant hypertrophy in mesophyll cells, probably mainly mediated by UPA20 (PubMed:17962565). In resistant plants induces the h
>Addgene plasmid #36033 | pTAL5-BB | depositor full sequence | sequence record 46743 | Sequence from Ellis lab
CCTCGTCGCCTTGGCCTGCCTCGGCGGACGTCCTGCCATGGATGCAGTGAAAAAGGGATTGCCGCACGCG
CCGGAATTGATCAGAAGAGTCAATCGCCGTATTGGCGAACGCACGTCCCATCGCGTTGCCGACTACGCGC
AAGTGGTTCGCGTGCTGGAGTTTTTCCAGTGCCACTCCCACCCAGCGTACGCATTTGATGAGGCCATGAC
GCAGTTCGGGATGAGCAGGAACGGGTTGGTACAGCTCTTTCGCAGAGTGGGCGTCACCGAACTCGAAGCC
CGCGGTGGAACGCTCCCCCCAGCCTCGCAGCGTTGGGACCGTATCCTCCAGGCATCAGGGATGAAAAGGG
CCAAACCGTCCCCTACTTCAGCTCAAACACCGGATCAGGCGTCTTTGCATGCATTCGCCGATTCGCTGGA
GCGTGACCTTGATGCGCCCAGCCCAATGCACGAGGGAGATCAGACGCGGGCAAGCAGCCGTAAACGGTCC
CGATCGGATCGTGCTGTCACCGGCCCCTCCGCACAGCAGGCTGTCGAGGTGCGCGTTCCCGAACAGCGCG
ATGCGCTGCATTTGCCCCTCAGCTGGAGGGTAAAACGCCCGCGTACCAGGATCTGGGGCGGCCTCCCGGA
TCCGATATCTTAATAAGAGCTCTTAATTAACAATTCTTCGCCAGAGGTTTGGTCAAGTCTCCAATCAAGG
TTGTCGGCTTGTCTACCTTGCCAGAAATTTACGAAAAGATGGAAAAGGGTCAAATCGTTGGTAGATACGT
TGTTGACACTTCTAAATAAGCGAATTTCTTATGATTTATGATTTTTATTATTAAATAAGTTATAAAAAAA
ATAAGTGTATACAAATTTTAAAGTGACTCTTAGGTTTTAAAACGAAAATTCTTATTCTTGAGTAACTCTT
TCCTGTAGGTCAGGTTGCTTTCTCAGGTATAGCATGAGGTCGCTCCAATTCCCGGGGATTAACGCTTACA
ATTTCCTGATGCGGTATTTTCTCCTTACGCATCTGTGCGGTATTTCACACCGCATAGATCCGTCGAGTTC
AAGAGAAAAAAAAAGAAAAAGCAAAAAGAAAAAAGGAAAGCGCGCCTCGTTCAGAATGACACGTATAGAA
TGATGCATTACCTTGTCATCTTCAGTATCATACTGTTCGTATAAATACTTACTGACATTCATAGCTATAC
ATATATACACATGTATATATATCGTATGCTGGAGCTTTAAATAATCGGTGTCACTACATAAGAACACCTT
TGGTGGAGGGAACATCGTTGGTTCCATTGGGCGAGGTGGCTTCTCTTATGGCAACCGCAAGAGCCTTGAA
CGCACTCTCACTACGGTGATGGTCATTCTTGCCTCGCAGACAATCAACGTGGAGGGTAATTCTGCTTGCC
TCTGCAAAACTTTCAAGAAAATGCGGGATCATCTCGCAAGAGAGGTCTCCTACTTTCTCCCTTTGCAAAC
CAAGTTCGACAACTGCGTATGGCCTGTTAGAAAGGTCTACCACCGCTCTGGAAAGTGCCTCATCCAAAGG
CGCAAATCCTGATCCAAACCTTTTTACTCCACGCGCCAGTAGAGCCTCTTTAAAAGCCTGACCGAGAGCA
ATCCCGCAGTCTTCAGTGGTGTGATGGTCGTCTATGTGTAAGTCACCAATGCACTCAACGATTAGCGACC
AGCCGGAATGCTTGGCCAGAGCATGTATCATGTGGTCCAGAAACCCTATACCTGTGTGGACGTTAATCAC
TTGCGATTGTGTGGCCTGTTCTGCTACTGCTTCTGCCTCTTTTTCTGGGAAGATCGAGTGCTCTATCGCT
AGGGGACCACCCTTTAAAGAGATAGCAATCTGAATCTTGGTTTCATTTGTAATACGCTTTACTAGGGCTT
TCTGCTCTGTCATCTTTGCCTTCGTTTATCTTGCCTGCTCATTTTTTAGTATATTCTTCGAAGAAATCAC
ATTACTTTATATAATGTATAATTCATTATGTGATAATGCCAATCGCTAAGAAAAAAAAAGAGTCATCCGC
TAGGTGGAAAAAAAAAAATGAAAATCATTACCGAGGCATAAAAAAATATAGAGTGTACTAGAGGAGGCCA
AGAGTAATAGAAAAAGAAAATTGCGGGAAAGGACTGTGTTATGACTTCCCTGACTAATGCCGTGTTCAAA
CGATACCTGGCAGTGACTCCTAGCGCTCACCAAGCTCTTAAAACGGGAATTTATGGATCTTAATTAAGAC
GGATCGCTTGCCTGTAACTTACACGCGCCTCGTATCTTTTAATGATGGAATAATTTGGGAATTTACTCTG
TGTTTATTTATTTTTATGTTTTGTATTTGGATTTTAGAAAGTAAATAAAGAAGGTAGAAGAGTTACGGAA
TGAAGAAAAAAAAATAAACAAAGGTTTAAAAAATTTCAACAAAAAGCGTACTTTACATATATATTTATTA
GACAAGAAAAGCAGATTAAATAGATATACATTCGATTAACGATAAGTAAAATGTAAAATCACAGGATTTT
CGTGTGTGGTCTTCTACACAGACAAGATGAAACAATTCGGCATTAATACCTGAGAGCAGGAAGAGCAAGA
TAAAAGGTAGTATTTGTTGGCGATCCCCCTAGAGTCTTTTACATCTTCGGAAAACAAAAACTATTTTTTC
TTTAATTTCTTTTTTTACTTTCTATTTTTAATTTATATATTTATATTAAAAAATTTAAATTATAATTATT
TTTATAGCACGTGATGAAAAGCCTTAGGGTCAGGTGGCACTTTTCGGGGAAATGTGCGATGAACCCCTAT
TTGTTTATTTTTCTAAATACATTCAAATATGTATCCGCTAATGAGACAATAACCCTGATAAATGCTTCAA
TTATATTGAAAAAGGAAGAGTATGAGTATCCAACATTTCCGTGTCGCCCTTATTCCCTTTTTTGCGGCCT
TCTGCCTTCCTGTTTTTGCTCACCCAGAAACGCTGGTGAAAGTAAAAGATGCTGAAGATCAGTTGGGTGC
CCGAGTGGGTTACATTGAACTGGATCTCAACAGCGGCAAAATCTTAGAGAGTTTTCGCCCCGAAGAACGC
TTCCCAATGATGAGCACTTTCAAAGTTCTGCTATGTGGCGCGGTGTTATCCCGTATTGATGCTGGGCAAG
AGCAACTCGGTCGCCGCATACACTATTCTCAGAATGACTTGGTTGAGTATTCACCAGTCACAGAAAAGCA
TCTTACGGATGGCATGACAGTAAGAGAATTATGTAGTGCTGCCATAACCATGAGTGATAACACTGCGGCC
AACTTACTTCTGACAACGATTGGAGGACCGAAGGAGCTAACCGCTTTTTTGCACAACATGGGGGATCATG
TAACTCGCCTTGATCGTTGGGAACCGGAGCTGAATGAAGCCATACCAAACGACGAGCGTGACACCACGAT
GCCTGTAGCAATGGCAACAACTCTCCGCAAACTATTAACTGGCGAACTACTTACTCTTGCTTCACGCCAG
CAACTCATTGACTGGATGGAGGCGGACAAAGTTGCAGGACCACTTCTGCGCTCGGCACTTCCGGCTGGCT
GGTTTATTGCTGATAAATCTGGAGCCGGTGAGCGTGGGTCTCGCGGTATCATTGCAGCACTGGGGCCAGA
TGGTAAGCCCTCCCGTATCGTAGTTATCTACACGACGGGGAGTCAGGCAACTATGGATGAACGAAATAGA
CAGATCGCTGAGATAGGTGCCTCACTGATTAAGCATTGGTAACTGTCAGACGAAGGGAAATAAATAGTAG
CCCGCCTGATGTGCGGGCTTTTTTTTGGTGGTGGTTACCAGTGTCGCTTAGCTACCGTAGGTCCTCTTAG
GCGGTCCGATTAGCGACATAGTCATCAATGCCTTGACGGCAAAATCCCTTAACGTGAGTTTTCGTTCCAC
TGAGCGTCAGACCCCGTAGAAAAGATCAAAGGATCTTCTTGAGATCCTTTTTTTCTGCGCGTAATCTGCT
GCTTGCAAACAAAAAAACCACCGCTACCAGCGGTGGTTTGTTTGCCGGATCAAGAGCTACTAACTCTTTT
TCCGAAGGTAACTGGCTTCAGCAGAGCGCAGATACCAAATACTGTTCTTCTAGTGTAGCCGTAGTTAGGC
CACCACTTCAAGAACTCTGTAGCACCGCCTACATACCTCGCTCTGCTAATCCTGTTACCAGTGGCTGCTG
CCAGTGGCGATAAGTCGTGTCTTACCGGGTTGGACTCAAGACGATAGTTACCGGATAAGGCGCAGCGGTC
GGGCTGAACGGGGGGTTCGTGCTCACAGCCCAGCTTGGAGCGAACGACCTACACCGAACTGAGATACCTA
CAGCGTGAGCTATGAGAAAGCGCCACGCTTCCCGAAGGGAGAAAGGCGGACAGGTATCCGGTAAGCGGCA
GGGTCGGAACAGGAGAGCGCACGAGGGAGCTTCCAGGGGGAAACGCCTGGTATCTTTATAGTCCTGTCGG
GTTTCGCCACCTCTGACTTGAGCGTCGATTTTTGTGATGCTCGTCAGGGGGGCGGAGCCTATGGAAAAAC
GCCAGCAACGCGGCCTTTTTACGGTTCCTGGCCTTTTGCTGGCCTTTTGCTCACATGTTCTTTCCTGCGT
TATCCCCTGATTCTGTGGATAACCGTATTACCGCCTTTGAGTGAGCTGATACCGCTCGCCGCAGCCGAAC
GACCGAGCGCAGCGAGTCAGTGAGCGAGGAAGCGGAAGAGCGCCCAATACGCAAACCGCCTCTCCCCGCG
CGTTGGCCGATTCATTGATGCAGGTCAACGACATCACCTGGTTGCGAGCCTTCTGAAGGACTCCTGTTGA
TAGATCCAGTAATGACCTCAGAACTCCATCTGGATTTGTTCAGAACGCTCGGTTGCCGCCGGGCGTTTTT
TATTGGTGAGAATCAGGCGTAATACGACTCACTATAGGGCGAATGGAACTGGACGCTCGCCTGTGGTCGC
AGGGTGGCTCGTACGAACTTACCGCGGAGACATATCGATGAATTCGAAGTACGGATTAGAAGCCGCCGAG
CGGGCGACAGCCCTCCGAAGGAAGACTCTCCTCCGTGCGTCCTCGTCTTCACCGGTCGCGTTCCTGAAAC
GCAGATGTGCCTCGCGCCGCACTGCTCCGAACAATAAAGATTCTACAATACTAGCTTTTATGGTTATGAA
GAGGAAAAATTGGCAGTAACCTGGCCCCACAAACCTTCAAATGAACGAATCAAATTAACAACCATAGGAT
GATAATGCGATTAGTTTTTTAGCCTTATTTCTGGGGTAATTAATCAGCGAAGCGATGATTTTTGATCTAT
TAACAGATATATAAATGCAAAAACTGCATAACCACTTTAACTAATACTTTCAACATTTTCGGTTTGTATT
ACTTCTTATTCAAATGTAATAAAAGTATCAACAAAAAATTGTTAATATACCTCTATACTTTAACGTCAAG
GAGAAAAAACCCGCCTAGGTTCAACAATGGCTTCCTCCCCTCCAAAGAAAAAGAGAAAGGTTAGTTGGAA
GGACGCAAGTGGTTGGTCTAGAATGCATGCGGATCCCATTCGTCCGCGCAGGCCAAGTCCTGCCCGCGAG
CTTCTGCCCGGACCCCAACCGGATAGGGTTCAGCCGACTGCAGATCGTGGGGTGTCTGCGCCTGCTGGCA
GCCCTCTGGATGGCTTGCCCGCTCGGCGGACGGTGTCCCGGACCCGGCTGCCATCTCCCCCTGCGCCCTC
ACCTGCGTTCTCGGCGGGCAGCTTCAGCGATCTGCTCCGTCCGTTCGATCCGTCGCTTCTTGATACATCG
CTTCTTGATTCGATGCCTGCCGTCGGCACGCCGCATACAGCGGCTGCCCCAGCAGAGTGGGATGAGGCGC
AATCGGCTCTGCGTGCAGCCGATGACCCGCCACCCACCGTGCGTGTCGCTGTCACTGCCGCGCGGCCGCC
GCGCGCCAAGCCGGCCCCGCGACGGCGTGCTGCGCAACCCTCCGACGCTTCGCCGGCCGCGCAGGTGGAT
CTACGCACGCTCGGCTACAGTCAGCAGCAGCAAGAGAAGATCAAACCGAAGGTGCGTTCGACAGTGGCGC
AGCACCACGAGGCACTGGTGGGCCATGGGTTTACACACGCGCACATCGTTGCGCTCAGCCAACACCCGGC
AGCGTTAGGGACCGTCGCTGTCACGTATCAGCACATAATCACGGCGTTGCCAGAGGCGACACACGAAGAC
ATCGTTGGCGTCGGCAAACAGTGGTCCGGCGCACGCGCCCTGGAGGCCTTGCTCACGGATGCGGGGGAGT
TGAGAGGTCCGCCGTTACAGTTGGACACAGGCCAACTTGTGAAGATTGCAAAACGTGGCGGCGTGACCGC
AATGGAGGCAGTGCATGCATCGCGCAATGCACTGACGGGTGCCCCCCTGGAGACGGGCGCCGCTACAGGG
CGCGTCCCATTCGCCATTCAGGCTGCGCAACTGTTGGGAAGGGCGATCGGTGCGGGCCTCTTCGCTATTA
CGCCAGCTGGCGAAAGGGGGATGTGCTGCAAGGCGATTAAGTTGGGTAACGCCAGGGTTTTCCCAGTCAC
GACGTTGTAAAACGACGGCCAGTGAGCGCGCGTAATACGACTCACTATAGGGCGAATTGGGTACCGGGCC
CCCCCTCGAGGTCCTCCAGCTTTTGTTCCCTTTAGTGAGGGTTAATTGCGCGCTTGGCGTAATCATGGTC
ATAGCTGTTTCCTGTGTGAAATTGTTATCCGCTCACAATTCCACACAACATACGAGCCGGAAGCATAAAG
TGTAAAGCCTGGGGTGCCTAATGAGTGAGCTAACTCACATTAATTGCGTTGCGCTCACTGCCCGCTTTCC
ACCGGTCGTCTCCAACGACCA
