>Addgene plasmid #36033 | pTAL5-BB | addgene partial sequence | sequence record 47799 | GAL1 5'-AATATACCTCTATACTTTAACGTC-3'
AATGGCTTCCTCCCCTCCAAAGAAAAAGAGAAAGGTTAGTTGGAAGGACGCAAGTGGTTGGTCTAGAATG
CATGCGGATCCCATTCGTCCGCGCAGGCCAAGTCCTGCCCGCGAGCTTCTGCCCGGACCCCAACCGGATA
GGGTTCAGCCGACTGCAGATCGTGGGGTGTCTGCGCCTGCTGGCAGCCCTCTGGATGGCTTGCCCGCTCG
GCGGACGGTGTCCCGGACCCGGCTGCCATCTCCCCCTGCGCCCTCACCTGCGTTCTCGGCGGGCAGCTTC
AGCGATCTGCTCCGTCCGTTCGATCCGTCGCTTCTTGATACATCGCTTCTTGATTCGATGCCTGCCGTCG
GCACGCCGCATACAGCGGCTGCCCCAGCAGAGTGGGATGAGGCGCAATCGGCTCTGCGTGCAGCCGATGA
CCCGCCACCCACCGTGCGTGTCGCTGTCACTGCCGCGCGGCCGCCGCGCGCCAAGCCGGCCCCGCGACGG
CGTGCTGCGCAACCCTCCGACGCTTCGCCGGCCGCGCAGGTGGATCTACGCACGCTCGGCTACAGTCAGC
AGCAGCAAGAGAAGATCAAACCGAAGGTGCGTTCGACAGTGGCGCAGCACCACGAGGCACTGGTGGGCNA
TGGGTTTACACACGCGCACATCGTTGCGCTCAGCCAACACCCGGCAGCGTTAGGGACCGTCGCTGTCACG
TATCAGCACATAATCACGGCGTTGCCAGAGGCGACACACGAAGACATCGTTGGCGTCGGCAAACAGTGGT
CCGGCGCACGCGCCCTGGAGGCCTTGCTCACGGATGCGGGGGAGTTGAGAGGTCCGCCGTTACAGTTGGA
CACAGGCCAACTTGT
