>Addgene plasmid #36033 | pTAL5-BB | addgene partial sequence | sequence record 47817 | pHybLex_rev 5'-GAGTCACTTTAAAATTTGTATACAC-3'
TAATAAAAATCATAAATCATAAGAAATTCGCTTATTTAGAAGTGTCAACAACGTATCTACCAACGATTTG
ACCCTTTTCCATCTTTTCGTAAATTTCTGGCAAGGTAGACAAGCCGACAACCTTGATTGGAGACTTGACC
AAACCTCTGGCGAAGAATTGTTAATTAAGAGCTCTTATTAAGATATCGGATCCGGGAGGCCGCCCCAGAT
CCTGGTACGCGGGCGTTTTACCCTCCAGCTGAGGGGCAAATGCAGCGCATCGCGCTGTTCGGGAACGCGC
ACCTCGACAGCCTGCTGTGCGGAGGGGCCGGTGACAGCACGATCCGATCGGGACCGTTTACGGCTGCTTG
CCCGCGTCTGATCTCCCTCGTGCATTGGGCTGGGCGCATCAAGGTCACGCTCCAGCGAATCGGCGAATGC
ATGCAAAGACGCCTGATCCGGTGTTTGAGCTGAAGTAGGGGACGGTTTGGCCCTTTTCATCCCTGATGCC
TGGAGGATACGGTCCCAACGCTGCGAGGCTGGGGGGAGCGTTCCACCGCGGGCTTCGAGTTCGGTGACGC
CCACTCTGCGAAAGAGCTGTACCAACCCGTTCCTGCTCATCCCGAACTGCGTCATGGCCTCATCAAATGC
GTACGCTGGGTGGGAGTGGCACTGGAAAAACTCCAGCACGCGAACCACTTGCGCGTAGTCGGCAACGCGA
TGGGACGTGCGTTCGCCAATACGGCGATTGACTCTTCTGATCAATTCCGGCGCGTGCGGCAATCCCTTTT
TCACTGCATCCATGGCAGGACGTCCGCCGAGGCAGGCCAAGGCGACGAGGTGGTCGTTGGAGACGACCGG
TGGAAAGCGGGCAGTGAGCGCAACGCAATTAATGTGAGTTAGCTCACTCATTAGGCA
